Addgene plasmid #219987: pOCC120-MBP-DDX3X(G325E)-monoGFP-His
Purpose: DDX3X(G325E) protein purification
Depositing lab: Simon Alberti. Depositing organization: Biotechnology Center (BIOTEC) of the Technische Universitaet Dresden.
Backbone
  Vector backbone: pOCC120
  Vector type: Insect Expression
Growth in bacteria
  Bacterial resistance: Ampicillin, 100 μg/mL
  Growth temperature: 37°C
  Growth strain: DH5alpha
  Copy number: High Copy
Gene/Insert
  Gene/Insert name: DDX3X(G325E)
  Species: H. sapiens (human)
  Mutation: G325E
  Entrez Gene: DDX3X (a.k.a. CAP-Rf, DBX, DDX14, DDX3, HLP2, MRX102, MRXSSB)
  Tag / fusion protein: MBP (N terminal on insert); monoGFP and 6xHis (C terminal on insert)
  Cloning method: Restriction Enzyme; 5′ cloning site Unknown (unknown if destroyed)
Terms and licenses: Academic/Nonprofit Terms; Industry Terms: Not Available to Industry
Depositor comments: MBP- and His-tag can be cleaved with 3C-Protease
How to cite: pOCC120-MBP-DDX3X(G325E)-monoGFP-His was a gift from Simon Alberti (Addgene plasmid # 219987 ; http://n2t.net/addgene:219987 ; RRID:Addgene_219987)
