[The description below was written by a language model from this plasmid's Addgene catalogue record and pLannotate feature annotations shown in this document.]
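Description:
pOCC120-MBP-DDX3X(G325E)-monoGFP-His is an 8,879 nt insect-cell expression plasmid built on the pOCC120 backbone and intended for producing and purifying a mutant form of the human DEAD-box RNA helicase DDX3X. It is propagated in E. coli as a high-copy plasmid through a ColE1/pUC-type origin and selected with ampicillin via the β-lactamase gene and its native promoter. The annotation also picks up short fragments of lacI, an RSF origin, an M13 origin and lacZα, plus a T7 promoter. These appear to be backbone remnants rather than functional parts of the expression cassette.

The payload is a single open reading frame driven by the very late polyhedrin promoter of Autographa californica nucleopolyhedrovirus. It encodes cytosolic E. coli maltose-binding protein (lacking its signal sequence) at the N terminus, followed by DDX3X carrying the G325E substitution, then monomeric EGFP and a 6xHis tag at the C terminus. Transcripts are terminated by an SV40 polyadenylation signal, followed by polyhedrin 3' UTR sequence. The cassette is bordered by baculoviral sequences, with LEF-2 and ORF603 on one side and the polyhedrin 3' region on the other. This layout is typical of transfer vectors that recombine into the polyhedrin locus of a baculovirus genome to generate recombinant virus, although the record does not describe the procedure.

MBP and the His tag provide affinity handles, with MBP also commonly aiding solubility. According to the depositor, both can be removed with 3C protease, which would leave DDX3X(G325E) fused to the fluorescent reporter. The stated purpose is purification of the mutant protein. The record does not say what the purified protein is then used for.
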