Features (pLannotate 1.2.2; 18 found; start..end, strand, type, name):
     79..170     +  promoter       polyhedrin promoter: polh from Autographa californica; promoter for the baculovirus polyhedrin gene
    224..1324    +  CDS            MBP: maltose binding protein from E. coli; malE (mutated); This version of the gene does not encode a signal sequence, so MBP will remain in the cytosol.
   1412..3397    +  CDS            DDX3X: DDX3X_HUMAN - Also known as DBX From Homo sapiens (Human).
   3437..4153    +  CDS            mEGFP: mEGFP is a basic (constitutively fluorescent) green fluorescent protein published in 2002, derived from Aequorea victoria. It has moderate acid sensitivity.
   4187..4204    +  CDS            7xHis (fragment): 6xHis affinity tag
   4240..4323    +  CDS            large T antigen (fragment): large T antigen from SV40 (simian virus 40)
   4346..4480    +  polyA_signal   SV40 poly(A) signal: SV40 polyadenylation signal
   4553..4925    +  3'UTR          polyhedrin 3' UTR: 3' UTR from the Autographa californica nucleopolyhedrovirus polyhedrin gene (Suzuki et al., 2006)
   5185..5232    -  CDS            lacI (fragment): lac repressor; lacI; The lac repressor binds to the lac operator to inhibit transcription in E. coli. This inhibition can be relieved by adding lactose or isopropyl-β-D-thiogalactopyranoside (IPTG).
   5269..5309    -  rep_origin     RSF ori (fragment): Plasmids containing the RSF 1030 origin of replication can be propagated in E. coli cells that contain additional plasmids with compatible origins.
   5387..5975    -  rep_origin     ori: high-copy-number ColE1/pMB1/pBR322/pUC origin of replication
   6146..7006    -  CDS            AmpR: β-lactamase; bla; confers resistance to ampicillin, carbenicillin, and related antibiotics
   7007..7111    -  promoter       AmpR promoter: bla
   7137..7268    -  rep_origin     M13 ori (fragment): M13 bacteriophage origin of replication; arrow indicates direction of (+) strand synthesis
   7289..7445    -  CDS            lacZα (fragment): LacZα fragment of β-galactosidase; lacZ fragment
   7454..7472    +  promoter       T7 promoter: promoter for bacteriophage T7 RNA polymerase
   7575..8204    +  CDS            LEF-2: LEF2_NPVAC - Experimental evidence at protein level: Swiss-Prot protein existence level 1. Plays an essential role in viral DNA replication. Does not seem to participate in the initiation step but is rather important for the amplification of DNA. Also required for expression from the vp39 and polh promoters. From Autographa californica nuclear polyhedrosis virus (AcMNPV).
   8245..8850    +  CDS            ORF603: baculovirus ORF603 protein
>Addgene plasmid #219987 | pOCC120-MBP-DDX3X(G325E)-monoGFP-His | addgene full sequence | sequence record 436837 | Addgene NGS Result
AGCTGCCACCATTTTGTTCGCCCAGGACTCTAGCTATAGTTCTAGTGGTTGGCTACGTATACTCCGGAAT
ATTAATAGATCATGGAGATAATTAAAATGATAACCATCTCGCAAATAAATAAGTATTTTACTGTTTTCGT
AACAGTTTTGTAATAAAAAAACCTATAAATATTCCGGATTATTCATACCGTCCCACCATCGGGCGCGGAT
CGCCACCATGGGCATGAAAATCGAAGAAGGTAAACTGGTAATCTGGATTAACGGCGATAAAGGCTATAAC
GGTCTCGCTGAAGTCGGTAAGAAATTCGAGAAAGATACCGGAATTAAAGTCACCGTTGAGCATCCGGATA
AACTGGAAGAGAAATTCCCACAGGTTGCGGCAACTGGCGATGGCCCTGACATTATCTTCTGGGCACACGA
CCGCTTTGGTGGCTACGCTCAATCTGGCCTGTTGGCTGAAATCACCCCGGACAAAGCGTTCCAGGACAAG
CTGTATCCGTTTACCTGGGATGCCGTACGTTACAACGGCAAGCTGATTGCTTACCCGATCGCTGTTGAAG
CGTTATCGCTGATTTATAACAAAGATCTGCTGCCGAACCCGCCAAAAACCTGGGAAGAGATCCCGGCGCT
GGATAAAGAACTGAAAGCGAAAGGTAAGAGCGCGCTGATGTTCAACCTGCAAGAACCGTACTTCACCTGG
CCGCTGATTGCTGCTGACGGGGGTTATGCGTTCAAGTATGAAAACGGCAAGTACGACATTAAAGACGTGG
GCGTGGATAACGCTGGCGCGAAAGCGGGTCTGACCTTCCTGGTTGACCTGATTAAAAACAAACACATGAA
TGCAGACACCGATTACTCCATCGCAGAAGCTGCCTTTAATAAAGGCGAAACAGCGATGACCATCAACGGC
CCGTGGGCATGGTCCAACATCGACACCAGCAAAGTGAATTATGGTGTAACGGTACTGCCGACCTTCAAGG
GTCAACCATCCAAACCGTTCGTTGGCGTGCTGAGCGCAGGTATTAACGCCGCCAGTCCGAACAAAGAGCT
GGCAAAAGAGTTCCTCGAAAACTATCTGCTGACTGATGAAGGTCTGGAAGCGGTTAATAAAGACAAACCG
CTGGGTGCCGTAGCGCTGAAGTCTTACGAGGAAGAGTTGGTGAAAGATCCGCGTATTGCCGCCACTATGG
AAAACGCCCAGAAAGGTGAAATCATGCCGAACATCCCGCAGATGTCCGCTTTCTGGTATGCCGTGCGTAC
TGCGGTGATCAACGCCGCCAGCGGTCGTCAGACTGTCGATGAAGCCCTGAAAGACGCGCAGACTAATTCG
AGCTCGAACAACAACAACAATAACAATAACAACAACAGCAGCGGCAGACTGGAAGTTCTGTTCCAGGGGC
CGGCGGCCGCAATGTCCCACGTGGCAGTTGAGAACGCTTTGGGCCTGGATCAACAGTTCGCCGGATTGGA
CCTCAACTCGTCGGACAACCAATCAGGAGGCTCCACGGCCTCAAAGGGACGTTACATCCCGCCACATCTC
CGCAATAGGGAGGCAACCAAAGGCTTCTACGATAAAGATTCCTCAGGTTGGTCGTCATCAAAGGATAAAG
ATGCTTACTCATCGTTTGGCTCGAGGTCAGATTCACGCGGCAAATCCAGCTTCTTCAGTGATCGCGGATC
AGGCTCACGCGGAAGGTTTGACGACAGGGGACGTTCCGACTATGATGGCATAGGTTCCCGCGGTGATCGC
AGTGGCTTTGGCAAATTCGAAAGAGGTGGCAATTCGCGCTGGTGTGACAAATCTGATGAAGACGACTGGT
CGAAACCACTTCCGCCATCTGAGAGACTGGAGCAAGAGCTGTTCTCAGGAGGAAACACCGGAATTAATTT
CGAAAAGTACGACGATATTCCAGTAGAAGCGACGGGAAATAACTGCCCTCCACACATCGAAAGCTTTAGT
GACGTCGAAATGGGAGAGATCATCATGGGTAATATCGAACTCACCAGATACACTCGTCCTACTCCTGTTC
AAAAACATGCTATTCCAATTATAAAAGAAAAGCGTGATCTTATGGCATGTGCACAAACAGGATCTGGTAA
GACAGCAGCCTTTCTCCTGCCAATCCTTTCACAGATATACTCGGATGGCCCCGGGGAAGCTCTCCGTGCT
ATGAAGGAAAACGGAAGGTACGGTCGCAGAAAACAGTATCCTATTTCTTTGGTCCTGGCCCCTACGAGGG
AACTGGCGGTGCAAATTTATGAGGAAGCCCGCAAATTTTCATATAGGTCTAGAGTTAGGCCCTGTGTCGT
ATACGGAGGAGCTGATATCGGACAACAAATCCGTGACCTTGAAAGGGGCTGTCACCTTCTTGTCGCCACA
CCAGAACGCTTGGTAGATATGATGGAAAGAGGAAAAATAGGCTTGGACTTCTGCAAGTACCTCGTCCTCG
ACGAAGCCGACCGTATGCTTGATATGGGATTTGAGCCTCAGATACGTCGCATAGTTGAGCAAGATACAAT
GCCGCCTAAGGGCGTCAGGCACACTATGATGTTCTCAGCCACTTTTCCGAAGGAGATTCAGATGTTGGCC
CGTGATTTCCTGGACGAATACATATTCCTCGCCGTCGGAAGAGTCGGTAGTACTAGTGAAAATATCACCC
AAAAAGTCGTTTGGGTTGAGGAAAGCGACAAACGTAGTTTCCTTCTTGATCTGTTGAATGCTACGGGTAA
AGACAGTCTTACACTGGTGTTTGTTGAGACTAAAAAGGGAGCTGACTCCCTTGAAGACTTTCTGTATCAT
GAAGGATATGCTTGTACGTCCATACATGGAGATCGCTCTCAAAGGGACCGTGAAGAGGCGCTCCATCAAT
TCCGCTCCGGCAAGAGCCCAATCTTGGTTGCTACCGCAGTCGCGGCTAGGGGTTTGGATATTAGCAATGT
TAAGCATGTTATCAACTTCGATCTCCCCAGCGATATAGAAGAGTATGTTCACCGCATCGGACGCACAGGT
CGTGTGGGCAACCTTGGACTGGCCACGAGTTTCTTCAACGAAAGAAATATTAATATAACGAAAGATCTGC
TCGACCTGCTTGTCGAAGCTAAACAGGAAGTACCATCCTGGCTTGAAAATATGGCGTATGAACACCATTA
TAAAGGCTCATCACGTGGAAGGTCAAAGAGTAGCAGGTTTTCGGGCGGCTTTGGTGCCAGAGACTACCGC
CAGTCATCGGGTGCAAGTTCGAGCTCCTTCTCTTCCAGTCGCGCATCATCTAGTCGTAGCGGTGGCGGAG
GTCATGGAAGCAGCAGGGGATTCGGCGGAGGTGGCTATGGTGGCTTCTATAATTCAGACGGCTACGGAGG
AAACTACAACTCGCAAGGTGTAGACTGGTGGGGAAACGGCGCGCCGGGATCCGCTGGCTCCGCTGCTGGT
TCTGGCATGGTGAGCAAGGGCGAGGAGCTGTTCACCGGGGTGGTGCCCATCCTGGTCGAGCTGGACGGCG
ACGTAAACGGCCACAAGTTCAGCGTGTCCGGCGAGGGCGAGGGCGATGCCACCTACGGCAAGCTGACCCT
GAAGTTCATCTGCACCACCGGCAAGCTGCCCGTGCCCTGGCCCACCCTCGTGACCACCCTGACCTACGGC
GTGCAGTGCTTCAGCCGCTACCCCGACCACATGAAGCAGCACGACTTCTTCAAGTCCGCCATGCCCGAAG
GCTACGTCCAGGAGCGCACCATCTTCTTCAAGGACGACGGCAACTACAAGACCCGCGCCGAGGTGAAGTT
CGAGGGCGACACCCTGGTGAACCGCATCGAGCTGAAGGGCATCGACTTCAAGGAGGACGGCAACATCCTG
GGGCACAAGCTGGAGTACAACTACAACAGCCACAACGTCTATATCATGGCCGACAAGCAGAAGAACGGCA
TCAAGGTGAACTTCAAGATCCGCCACAACATCGAGGACGGCAGCGTGCAGCTCGCCGACCACTACCAGCA
GAACACCCCCATCGGCGACGGCCCCGTGCTGCTGCCCGACAACCACTACCTGAGCACCCAGTCCAAACTG
AGCAAAGACCCCAACGAGAAGCGCGATCACATGGTCCTGCTGGAGTTCGTGACCGCCGCCGGGATCACTC
TCGGCATGGACGAGCTGTACAAGCTGGAAGTTCTGTTCCAGGGGCCGGGCAGCAGCCATCACCATCACCA
TCACAGTGGATAATAGAAGCTTGTCGAGAAGTACTAGAGGATCATAATCAGCCATACCACATTTGTAGAG
GTTTTACTTGCTTTAAAAAACCTCCCACACCTCCCCCTGAACCTGAAACATAAAATGAATGCAATTGTTG
TTGTTAACTTGTTTATTGCAGCTTATAATGGTTACAAATAAAGCAATAGCATCACAAATTTCACAAATAA
AGCATTTTTTTCACTGCATTCTAGTTGTGGTTTGTCCAAACTCATCAATGTATCTTATCATGTCTGGATC
TGATCACTGCTTGAGCCTAGGAGATCCGAACCAGATAAGTGAAAGCCTGCATCCGCAGATCTTAATTAAT
AAAACACGATACATTGTTATTAGTACATTTATTAAGCGCTAGATTCTGTGCGTTGTTGATTTACAGACAA
TTGTTGTACGTATTTTAATAATTCATTAAATTTATAATCTTTAGGGTGGTATGTTAGAGCGAAAATCAAA
TGATTTTCAGCGTCTTTATATCTGAATTTAAATATTAAATCCTCAATAGATTTGTAAAATAGGTTTCGAT
TAGTTTCAAACAAGGGTTGTTTTTCCGAACCGATGGCTGGACTATCTAATGGATTTTCGCTCAACGCCAC
AAAACTTGCCAAATCTTGTAGCAGCAATCTAGCTTTGTCGATATTCGTTTGTGTTTTGTTTTGTAATAAA
GGTTCGACGTCGTTCAAAATATTATGCGCTTTTGTATTTCTTTCATCACTGTCGTTAGTGTACAATTGAC
TCGACGTAAACACGTTAAATAACGCTTGGACATATTTAACATCGGGCGTGTTAGCTTTATTAGGCCGATT
ATCGTCGTCGTCCCAACCCTCGTCGTTAGAAGTTGCTTCCGAAGACGATTTTGCCATAGCCACACGACGC
CTATTAATTGTGTCGGCTAACACGTCCGCGATCAAATTTGTAGTTGAGCTTTTTGGGCCTCATGGGCCTT
CCGCTCACTGCCCGCTTTCCAGTCGGGAAACCTGTCGTGCCAGCTGCATTAACATGGTCATAGCTGTTTC
CTTGCGTATTGGGCGCTCTCCGCTTCCTCGCTCACTGACTCGCTGCGCTCGGTCGTTCGGGTAAAGCCTG
GGGTGCCTAATGAGCAAAAGGCCAGCAAAAGGCCAGGAACCGTAAAAAGGCCGCGTTGCTGGCGTTTTTC
CATAGGCTCCGCCCCCCTGACGAGCATCACAAAAATCGACGCTCAAGTCAGAGGTGGCGAAACCCGACAG
GACTATAAAGATACCAGGCGTTTCCCCCTGGAAGCTCCCTCGTGCGCTCTCCTGTTCCGACCCTGCCGCT
TACCGGATACCTGTCCGCCTTTCTCCCTTCGGGAAGCGTGGCGCTTTCTCATAGCTCACGCTGTAGGTAT
CTCAGTTCGGTGTAGGTCGTTCGCTCCAAGCTGGGCTGTGTGCACGAACCCCCCGTTCAGCCCGACCGCT
GCGCCTTATCCGGTAACTATCGTCTTGAGTCCAACCCGGTAAGACACGACTTATCGCCACTGGCAGCAGC
CACTGGTAACAGGATTAGCAGAGCGAGGTATGTAGGCGGTGCTACAGAGTTCTTGAAGTGGTGGCCTAAC
TACGGCTACACTAGAAGAACAGTATTTGGTATCTGCGCTCTGCTGAAGCCAGTTACCTTCGGAAAAAGAG
TTGGTAGCTCTTGATCCGGCAAACAAACCACCGCTGGTAGCGGTGGTTTTTTTGTTTGCAAGCAGCAGAT
TACGCGCAGAAAAAAAGGATCTCAAGAAGATCCTTTGATCTTTTCTACGGGGTCTGACGCTCAGTGGAAC
GAAAACTCACGTTAAGGGATTTTGGTCATGAGATTATCAAAAAGGATCTTCACCTAGATCCTTTTAAATT
AAAAATGAAGTTTTAAATCAATCTAAAGTATATATGAGTAAACTTGGTCTGACAGTTACCAATGCTTAAT
CAGTGAGGCACCTATCTCAGCGATCTGTCTATTTCGTTCATCCATAGTTGCCTGACTCCCCGTCGTGTAG
ATAACTACGATACGGGAGGGCTTACCATCTGGCCCCAGTGCTGCAATGATACCGCGAGAACCACGCTCAC
CGGCTCCAGATTTATCAGCAATAAACCAGCCAGCCGGAAGGGCCGAGCGCAGAAGTGGTCCTGCAACTTT
ATCCGCCTCCATCCAGTCTATTAATTGTTGCCGGGAAGCTAGAGTAAGTAGTTCGCCAGTTAATAGTTTG
CGCAACGTTGTTGCCATTGCTACAGGCATCGTGGTGTCACGCTCGTCGTTTGGTATGGCTTCATTCAGCT
CCGGTTCCCAACGATCAAGGCGAGTTACATGATCCCCCATGTTGTGCAAAAAAGCGGTTAGCTCCTTCGG
TCCTCCGATCGTTGTCAGAAGTAAGTTGGCCGCAGTGTTATCACTCATGGTTATGGCAGCACTGCATAAT
TCTCTTACTGTCATGCCATCCGTAAGATGCTTTTCTGTGACTGGTGAGTACTCAACCAAGTCATTCTGAG
AATAGTGTATGCGGCGACCGAGTTGCTCTTGCCCGGCGTCAATACGGGATAATACCGCGCCACATAGCAG
AACTTTAAAAGTGCTCATCATTGGAAAACGTTCTTCGGGGCGAAAACTCTCAAGGATCTTACCGCTGTTG
AGATCCAGTTCGATGTAACCCACTCGTGCACCCAACTGATCTTCAGCATCTTTTACTTTCACCAGCGTTT
CTGGGTGAGCAAAAACAGGAAGGCAAAATGCCGCAAAAAAGGGAATAAGGGCGACACGGAAATGTTGAAT
ACTCATACTCTTCCTTTTTCAATATTATTGAAGCATTTATCAGGGTTATTGTCTCATGAGCGGATACATA
TTTGAATGTATTTAGAAAAATAAACAAATAGGGGTTCCGCGCACATTTCCCCGAAAAGTGCCACCTAAAT
TGTAAGCGTTAATATTTTGTTAAAATTCGCGTTAAATTTTTGTTAAATCAGCTCATTTTTTAACCAATAG
GCCGAAATCGGCAAAATCCCTTATAAATCAAAAGAATAGACCGAGATAGGGTTGAGTGGCCGCTACAGGG
CGCTCCCATTCGCCATTCAGGCTGCGCAACTGTTGGGAAGGGCGTTTCGGTGCGGGCCTCTTCGCTATTA
CGCCAGCTGGCGAAAGGGGGATGTGCTGCAAGGCGATTAAGTTGGGTAACGCCAGGGTTTTCCCAGTCAC
GACGTTGTAAAACGACGGCCAGTGAGCGCGACGTAATACGACTCACTATAGGGCGAATTGGCGGAAGGCC
GTCAAGGCCGTGACGTTAAAACTATTAAGCCATCCAATCGACCGTTAGTCGAATCAGGACCGCTGGTGCG
AGAAGCCGCGAAGTATGGCGAATGCATCGTATAACGTGTGGAGTCCGCTCATTAGAGCGTCATGTTTAGA
CAAGAAAGCTACATATTTAATTGATCCCGATGATTTTATTGATAAATTGACCCTAACTCCATACACGGTA
TTCTACAATGGCGGGGTTTTGGTCAAAATTTCCGGACTGCGATTGTACATGCTGTTAACGGCTCCGCCCA
CTATTAATGAAATTAAAAATTCCAATTTTAAAAAACGCAGCAAGAGAAACATTTGTATGAAAGAATGCGT
AGAAGGAAAGAAAAATGTCGTGGACATGCTGAACAACAAGATTAATATGCCTCCGTGTATAAAAAAAATA
TTGAACGATTTGAAAGAAAACAATGTACCGCGCGGCGGTATGTACAGGAAGAGGTTTATACTAAACTGTT
ACATTGCAAACGTGGTTTCGTGTGCCAAGTGTGAAAACCGATGTTTAATCAAGGCTCTGACGCATTTCTA
CAACCACGACTCCAAGTGTGTGGGTGAAGTCATGCATCTTTTAATCAAATCCCAAGATGTGTATAAACCA
CCAAACTGCCAAAAAATGAAAACTGTGGACAAGCTCTGTCCGTTTGCTGGCAACTGCAAGGGTCTCAATC
CTATTTGTAATTATTGAATAATAAAACAATTATAAATGCTAAATTTGTTTTTTATTAACGATACAAACCA
AACGCAACAAGAACATTTGTAGTATTATCTATAATTGAAAACGCGTAGTTATAATCGCTGAGGTAATATT
TAAAATCATTTTCAAATGATTCACAGTTAATTTGCGACAATATAATTTTATTTTCACATAAACTAGACGC
CTTGTCGTCTTCTTCTTCGTATTCCTTCTCTTTTTCATTTTTCTCCTCATAAAAATTAACATAGTTATTA
TCGTATCCATATATGTATCTATCGTATAGAGTAAATTTTTTGTTGTCATAAATATATATGTCTTTTTTAA
TGGGGTGTATAGTACCGCTGCGCATAGTTTTTCTGTAATTTACAACAGTGCTATTTTCTGGTAGTTCTTC
GGAGTGTGTTGCTTTAATTATTAAATTTATATAATCAATGAATTTGGGATCGTCGGTTTTGTACAATATG
TTGCCGGCATAGTACGCAGCTTCTTCTAGTTCAATTACACCATTTTTTAGCAGCACCGGATTAACATAAC
TTTCCAAAATGTTGTACGAACCGTTAAACAAAAACAGTTCACCTCCCTTTTCTATACTATTGTCTGCGAG
CAGTTGTTTGTTGTTAAAAATAACAGCCATTGTAATGAGACGCACAAACTAATATCACA
